Addgene plasmid #179481: pMito-Electra1
Purpose: Mitochondrial labeling with blue fluorescent protein Electra1 fused to partial COX8A
Depositing lab: Kiryl Piatkevich. Publication: Dual-expression system for blue fluorescent protein optimization. Papadaki S, Wang X, Wang Y, Zhang H, Jia S, Liu S, Yang M, Zhang D, Jia JM, Koster RW, Namikawa K, Piatkevich KD. Sci Rep. 2022 Jun 17;12(1):10190. doi: 10.1038/s41598-022-13214-0. PubMed 35715437.
Backbone
  Vector backbone: pN1
  Backbone manufacturer: Clontech
  Backbone size w/o insert (bp): 3930
  Total vector size (bp): 4752
  Vector type: Mammalian Expression
  Selectable markers: Neomycin (select with G418)
Growth in bacteria
  Bacterial resistance: Kanamycin, 50 μg/mL
  Growth temperature: 37°C
  Growth strain: DH5alpha
  Copy number: High Copy
Gene/Insert
  Gene/Insert name: COX8A-Electra1
  Species: Synthetic
  Insert size (bp): 822
  GenBank ID: NM_004074 OL631606
  Promoter: CMV
  Tag / fusion protein: Electra1 (C terminal on backbone)
  Cloning method: Restriction Enzyme; 5′ cloning site AgeI (not destroyed); 3′ cloning site NotI (not destroyed)
  Sequencing primers: 5′ CMV-F; 3′ SV40pA-R
Terms and licenses: Academic/Nonprofit Terms; Industry Terms: Not Available to Industry
Depositor comments: Excitation:402nm, Emission:456nm
How to cite: pMito-Electra1 was a gift from Kiryl Piatkevich (Addgene plasmid # 179481 ; http://n2t.net/addgene:179481 ; RRID:Addgene_179481)
