[The description below was written by a language model from this plasmid's Addgene catalogue record and pLannotate feature annotations shown in this document.]
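Description:
pMito-Electra1 is a 4,752 bp mammalian expression plasmid built on the Clontech pN1 backbone and designed to label mitochondria with the blue fluorescent protein Electra1. The 822 bp synthetic insert, cloned between AgeI and NotI sites that remain intact, sits downstream of the human cytomegalovirus immediate-early enhancer and promoter. It consists of the mitochondrial presequence of human cytochrome c oxidase subunit VIII (a partial COX8A sequence) fused at its C terminus to Electra1. The presequence directs the fusion protein into mitochondria, so transfected cells show blue organelle fluorescence. The depositor lists excitation at 402 nm and emission at 456 nm. Transcripts are terminated by an SV40 polyadenylation signal.

The automated feature table labels the fluorescent protein coding region as mRuby3. This is most likely a similarity-based call by the annotation tool, since the catalogue entry identifies this open reading frame as Electra1. The short large T antigen, ble and bGH poly(A) fragments in the table also look like partial matches within standard backbone sequence rather than functional parts.

The plasmid is propagated in bacteria through a high-copy ColE1/pUC-type origin, and an f1 origin is also present. A single NeoR/KanR gene (aminoglycoside phosphotransferase from Tn5) serves both hosts. A bacterial bla-type promoter drives it for kanamycin selection in E. coli, and the SV40 enhancer/early promoter with an HSV TK polyadenylation signal drives it for G418 selection of stable mammalian lines. The construct is suited to live or fixed-cell imaging of mitochondria in the blue channel, and it comes from work on optimising blue fluorescent proteins.
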