Features (pLannotate 1.2.2; 14 found; start..end, strand, type, name):
     61..364     +  enhancer       CMV enhancer: human cytomegalovirus immediate early enhancer
    365..568     +  promoter       CMV promoter: human cytomegalovirus (CMV) immediate early promoter
    597..671     +  CDS            COX8 presequence: mitochondrial presequence of human cytochrome c oxidase subunit VIII (Rizutto et al., 1989)
    705..1415    +  CDS            mRuby3: monomeric red fluorescent protein derived from mRuby2, with improved brightness and photostability (Bajar et al., 2016)
   1434..1517    +  CDS            large T antigen (fragment): large T antigen from SV40 (simian virus 40)
   1540..1661    +  polyA_signal   SV40 poly(A) signal: SV40 polyadenylation signal
   1695..2123    -  rep_origin     f1 ori (sequence partly withheld): f1 bacteriophage origin of replication; arrow indicates direction of (+) strand synthesis
   2150..2254    +  promoter       AmpR promoter: bla
   2256..2613    +  promoter       SV40 promoter: SV40 enhancer and early promoter
   2648..3442    +  CDS            NeoR/KanR: aminoglycoside phosphotransferase from Tn5; aph(3')-II (or nptII); confers resistance to neomycin, kanamycin, and G418 (Geneticin®)
   3463..3615    +  CDS            ble (fragment): BLE_KLEPN - Experimental evidence at protein level: Swiss-Prot protein existence level 1. Binding protein with a strong affinity to the bleomycin family of antibiotics. Binds to CL990; an antimitotic-antibiotic compound. From Klebsiella pneumoniae.
   3674..3721    +  polyA_signal   HSV TK poly(A) signal: herpes simplex virus thymidine kinase polyadenylation signal (Cole and Stacy, 1985)
   3812..3828    -  polyA_signal   bGH poly(A) signal (fragment): bovine growth hormone polyadenylation signal
   4050..4638    +  rep_origin     ori: high-copy-number ColE1/pMB1/pBR322/pUC origin of replication
>Addgene plasmid #179481 | pMito-Electra1 | addgene full sequence | sequence record 368281 | Addgene NGS Result
TAGTTATTAATAGTAATCAATTACGGGGTCATTAGTTCATAGCCCATATATGGAGTTCCGCGTTACATAA
CTTACGGTAAATGGCCCGCCTGGCTGACCGCCCAACGACCCCCGCCCATTGACGTCAATAATGACGTATG
TTCCCATAGTAACGCCAATAGGGACTTTCCATTGACGTCAATGGGTGGAGTATTTACGGTAAACTGCCCA
CTTGGCAGTACATCAAGTGTATCATATGCCAAGTACGCCCCCTATTGACGTCAATGACGGTAAATGGCCC
GCCTGGCATTATGCCCAGTACATGACCTTATGGGACTTTCCTACTTGGCAGTACATCTACGTATTAGTCA
TCGCTATTACCATGGTGATGCGGTTTTGGCAGTACATCAATGGGCGTGGATAGCGGTTTGACTCACGGGG
ATTTCCAAGTCTCCACCCCATTGACGTCAATGGGAGTTTGTTTTGGCACCAAAATCAACGGGACTTTCCA
AAATGTCGTAACAACTCCGCCCCATTGACGCAAATGGGCGGTAGGCGTGTACGGTGGGAGGTCTATATAA
GCAGAGCTGGTTTAGTGAACCGTCAGATCCGCTAGCATGTCCGTCCTGACGCCGCTGCTGCTGCGGGGCT
TGACAGGCTCGGCCCGGCGGCTCCCAGTGCCGCGCGCCAAGATCCATTCGTTGGGGGATCCACCGGTCGC
CACCATGGTGTCTAAGGGCGAAGAGCTGATCGAGGAAAATATGCGTATGAAGGTGGTCATGGAAGGTTCG
GTCAACGGCCACCAATTCAAATGCACAGGTGAAGGAGAAGGCAGACCGTACGAGGGAGTGCAAACCATGA
GGATCAAAGTCATCGAGGGAGGACCCCTGCCATTTGCCTTTGACATTCTTGCCACGTCGTTCCTGTTCGG
CAGCAAGACCTTTATCAAGTACCCGGCCGACATCCCTGATTTCTTCAAACAGTCCTTTCCTGAGGGCTTT
ACTTGGGAAAGAGTTACGAGATACGAAGATGGTGGAGTCGTCACCGTCACGCAGGACACCAGCCTTGAGG
ATGGGGGGCTCGTCTACAACGTCAAGGTCAGAGGGGTAAACTTTCCCTCCAATGGTCCCGTGATGCAGAA
GAAGACCGAGGGTTGGGAGCCTTTCACAGAGATGATGTATCCAGCAAATGGTGGTCTGAGAGGATATACC
GACATCGCACTGAAAGTTGATGGTGATGGCCATCTGCACGCCAACATCGTGACAACTTACAGGTCAAAAA
AGACCGTCGGGGACATCAAGATGCCCGGTGTCCATGCCGTTGATTACCGCCTGGAAAGGGTCGAAGAGAG
TGACAATGAAACCTACGTAGTGCTAAGAGAAGTGGCAGTTGCCAAATACAGCAACCTTGGTGGTGGCATG
GACGAGCTGTACAAGTAAGCGGCCGCGACTCTAGATCATAATCAGCCATACCACATTTGTAGAGGTTTTA
CTTGCTTTAAAAAACCTCCCACACCTCCCCCTGAACCTGAAACATAAAATGAATGCAATTGTTGTTGTTA
ACTTGTTTATTGCAGCTTATAATGGTTACAAATAAAGCAATAGCATCACAAATTTCACAAATAAAGCATT
TTTTTCACTGCATTCTAGTTGTGGTTTGTCCAAACTCATCAATGTATCTTAAGGCGTAAATTGTAAGCGT
TAATATTTTGTTAAAATTCGCGTTAAATTTTTGTTAAATCAGCTCATTTTTTAACCAATAGGCCGAAATC
GGCAAAATCCCTTATAAATCAAAAGAATAGACCGAGATAGGGT
[37 nt withheld, positions 1794-1830]
AAAGAACGTGGACTCCAACGTCAAAGG
[49 nt withheld, positions 1858-1906]
T
[91 nt withheld, positions 1908-1998]
G
[124 nt withheld, positions 2000-2123]
CAGGTGGCACTTTTCGGGGAAATGTGCGCGGAACCCCTATTTGTTTATTTTTCTAAATACATTCAAATAT
GTATCCGCTCATGAGACAATAACCCTGATAAATGCTTCAATAATATTGAAAAAGGAAGAGTCCTGAGGCG
GAAAGAACCAGCTGTGGAATGTGTGTCAGTTAGGGTGTGGAAAGTCCCCAGGCTCCCCAGCAGGCAGAAG
TATGCAAAGCATGCATCTCAATTAGTCAGCAACCAGGTGTGGAAAGTCCCCAGGCTCCCCAGCAGGCAGA
AGTATGCAAAGCATGCATCTCAATTAGTCAGCAACCATAGTCCCGCCCCTAACTCCGCCCATCCCGCCCC
TAACTCCGCCCAGTTCCGCCCATTCTCCGCCCCATGGCTGACTAATTTTTTTTATTTATGCAGAGGCCGA
GGCCGCCTCGGCCTCTGAGCTATTCCAGAAGTAGTGAGGAGGCTTTTTTGGAGGCCTAGGCTTTTGCAAA
GATCGATCAAGAGACAGGATGAGGATCGTTTCGCATGATTGAACAAGATGGATTGCACGCAGGTTCTCCG
GCCGCTTGGGTGGAGAGGCTATTCGGCTATGACTGGGCACAACAGACAATCGGCTGCTCTGATGCCGCCG
TGTTCCGGCTGTCAGCGCAGGGGCGCCCGGTTCTTTTTGTCAAGACCGACCTGTCCGGTGCCCTGAATGA
ACTGCAAGACGAGGCAGCGCGGCTATCGTGGCTGGCCACGACGGGCGTTCCTTGCGCAGCTGTGCTCGAC
GTTGTCACTGAAGCGGGAAGGGACTGGCTGCTATTGGGCGAAGTGCCGGGGCAGGATCTCCTGTCATCTC
ACCTTGCTCCTGCCGAGAAAGTATCCATCATGGCTGATGCAATGCGGCGGCTGCATACGCTTGATCCGGC
TACCTGCCCATTCGACCACCAAGCGAAACATCGCATCGAGCGAGCACGTACTCGGATGGAAGCCGGTCTT
GTCGATCAGGATGATCTGGACGAAGAGCATCAGGGGCTCGCGCCAGCCGAACTGTTCGCCAGGCTCAAGG
CGAGCATGCCCGACGGCGAGGATCTCGTCGTGACCCATGGCGATGCCTGCTTGCCGAATATCATGGTGGA
AAATGGCCGCTTTTCTGGATTCATCGACTGTGGCCGGCTGGGTGTGGCGGACCGCTATCAGGACATAGCG
TTGGCTACCCGTGATATTGCTGAAGAGCTTGGCGGCGAATGGGCTGACCGCTTCCTCGTGCTTTACGGTA
TCGCCGCTCCCGATTCGCAGCGCATCGCCTTCTATCGCCTTCTTGACGAGTTCTTCTGAGCGGGACTCTG
GGGTTCGAAATGACCGACCAAGCGACGCCCAACCTGCCATCACGAGATTTCGATTCCACCGCCGCCTTCT
ATGAAAGGTTGGGCTTCGGAATCGTTTTCCGGGACGCCGGCTGGATGATCCTCCAGCGCGGGGATCTCAT
GCTGGAGTTCTTCGCCCACCCTAGGGGGAGGCTAACTGAAACACGGAAGGAGACAATACCGGAAGGAACC
CGCGCTATGACGGCAATAAAAAGACAGAATAAAACGCACGGTGTTGGGTCGTTTGTTCATAAACGCGGGG
TTCGGTCCCAGGGCTGGCACTCTGTCGATACCCCACCGAGACCCCATTGGGGCCAATACGCCCGCGTTTC
TTCCTTTTCCCCACCCCACCCCCCAAGTTCGGGTGAAGGCCCAGGGCTCGCAGCCAACGTCGGGGCGGCA
GGCCCTGCCATAGCCTCAGGTTACTCATATATACTTTAGATTGATTTAAAACTTCATTTTTAATTTAAAA
GGATCTAGGTGAAGATCCTTTTTGATAATCTCATGACCAAAATCCCTTAACGTGAGTTTTCGTTCCACTG
AGCGTCAGACCCCGTAGAAAAGATCAAAGGATCTTCTTGAGATCCTTTTTTTCTGCGCGTAATCTGCTGC
TTGCAAACAAAAAAACCACCGCTACCAGCGGTGGTTTGTTTGCCGGATCAAGAGCTACCAACTCTTTTTC
CGAAGGTAACTGGCTTCAGCAGAGCGCAGATACCAAATACTGTTCTTCTAGTGTAGCCGTAGTTAGGCCA
CCACTTCAAGAACTCTGTAGCACCGCCTACATACCTCGCTCTGCTAATCCTGTTACCAGTGGCTGCTGCC
AGTGGCGATAAGTCGTGTCTTACCGGGTTGGACTCAAGACGATAGTTACCGGATAAGGCGCAGCGGTCGG
GCTGAACGGGGGGTTCGTGCACACAGCCCAGCTTGGAGCGAACGACCTACACCGAACTGAGATACCTACA
GCGTGAGCTATGAGAAAGCGCCACGCTTCCCGAAGGGAGAAAGGCGGACAGGTATCCGGTAAGCGGCAGG
GTCGGAACAGGAGAGCGCACGAGGGAGCTTCCAGGGGGAAACGCCTGGTATCTTTATAGTCCTGTCGGGT
TTCGCCACCTCTGACTTGAGCGTCGATTTTTGTGATGCTCGTCAGGGGGGCGGAGCCTATGGAAAAACGC
CAGCAACGCGGCCTTTTTACGGTTCCTGGCCTTTTGCTGGCCTTTTGCTCACATGTTCTTTCCTGCGTTA
TCCCCTGATTCTGTGGATAACCGTATTACCGCCATGCAT
